>Addgene plasmid #213715 | pGST-EGFP-GPICEAM7 | addgene full sequence | sequence record 424548 | Addgene NGS Result
TAGTTATTAATAGTAATCAATTACGGGGTCATTAGTTCATAGCCCATATATGGAGTTCCGCGTTACATAA
CTTACGGTAAATGGCCCGCCTGGCTGACCGCCCAACGACCCCCGCCCATTGACGTCAATAATGACGTATG
TTCCCATAGTAACGCCAATAGGGACTTTCCATTGACGTCAATGGGTGGAGTATTTACGGTAAACTGCCCA
CTTGGCAGTACATCAAGTGTATCATATGCCAAGTACGCCCCCTATTGACGTCAATGACGGTAAATGGCCC
GCCTGGCATTATGCCCAGTACATGACCTTATGGGACTTTCCTACTTGGCAGTACATCTACGTATTAGTCA
TCGCTATTACCATGGTGATGCGGTTTTGGCAGTACATCAATGGGCGTGGATAGCGGTTTGACTCACGGGG
ATTTCCAAGTCTCCACCCCATTGACGTCAATGGGAGTTTGTTTTGGCACCAAAATCAACGGGACTTTCCA
AAATGTCGTAACAACTCCGCCCCATTGACGCAAATGGGCGGTAGGCGTGTACGGTGGGAGGTCTATATAA
GCAGAGCTGGTTTAGTGAACCGTCAGATCCGCTAGCGCTACCGGTACCATGGGCAGCCCTAGCGCCTGCC
CTTACAGAGTGTGCATCCCCTGGCAGGGCCTGCTGCTGACCGCCAGCCTGCTGACCTTCTGGAACCTGCC
CAACAGCGCCCAGACCAGCGCCTGGAGCCACCCTCAGATGGGCTCCCCTATACTAGGTTATTGGAAAATT
AAGGGCCTTGTGCAACCCACTCGACTTCTTTTGGAATATCTTGAAGAAAAATATGAAGAGCATTTGTATG
AGCGCGATGAAGGTGATAAATGGCGAAACAAAAAGTTTGAATTGGGTTTGGAGTTTCCCAATCTTCCTTA
TTATATTGATGGTGATGTTAAATTAACACAGTCTATGGCCATCATACGTTATATAGCTGACAAGCACAAC
ATGTTGGGTGGTTGTCCAAAAGAGCGTGCAGAGATTTCAATGCTTGAAGGAGCGGTTTTGGATATTAGAT
ACGGTGTTTCGAGAATTGCATATAGTAAAGACTTTGAAACTCTCAAAGTTGATTTTCTTAGCAAGCTACC
TGAAATGCTGAAAATGTTCGAAGATCGTTTATGTCATAAAACATATTTAAATGGTGATCATGTAACCCAT
CCTGACTTCATGTTGTATGACGCTCTTGATGTTGTTTTATACATGGACCCAATGTGCCTGGATGCGTTCC
CAAAATTAGTTTGTTTTAAAAAACGTATTGAAGCTATCCCACAAATTGATAAGTACTTGAAATCCAGCAA
GTATATAGCATGGCCTTTGCAGGGCTGGCAAGCCACGTTTGGTGGTGGCGACCATCCTCCAAAATCGGAT
CTGGTTCCGCGTGGATCCCCGGTCGCCACCATGGTGAGCAAGGGCGAGGAGCTGTTCACCGGGGTGGTGC
CCATCCTGGTCGAGCTGGACGGCGACGTAAACGGCCACAAGTTCAGCGTGTCCGGCGAGGGCGAGGGCGA
TGCCACCTACGGCAAGCTGACCCTGAAGTTCATCTGCACCACCGGCAAGCTGCCCGTGCCCTGGCCCACC
CTCGTGACCACCCTGACCTACGGCGTGCAGTGCTTCAGCCGCTACCCCGACCACATGAAGCAGCACGACT
TCTTCAAGTCCGCCATGCCCGAAGGCTACGTCCAGGAGCGCACCATCTTCTTCAAGGACGACGGCAACTA
CAAGACCCGCGCCGAGGTGAAGTTCGAGGGCGACACCCTGGTGAACCGCATCGAGCTGAAGGGCATCGAC
TTCAAGGAGGACGGCAACATCCTGGGGCACAAGCTGGAGTACAACTACAACAGCCACAACGTCTATATCA
TGGCCGACAAGCAGAAGAACGGCATCAAGGTGAACTTCAAGATCCGCCACAACATCGAGGACGGCAGCGT
GCAGCTCGCCGACCACTACCAGCAGAACACCCCCATCGGCGACGGCCCCGTGCTGCTGCCCGACAACCAC
TACCTGAGCACCCAGTCCGCCCTGAGCAAAGACCCCAACGAGAAGCGCGATCACATGGTCCTGCTGGAGT
TCGTGACCGCCGCCGGGATCACTCTCGGCATGGACGAGCTGTACAAGTCCGGCCGGACTCAGATCAGCCG
GAGCGACCCTGTGACCCTGAACGTGAGATACGAGAGCGTGCAGGCCAGCAGCCCTGACCTGAGCGCCGGC
ACCGCCGTGAGCATCATGATCGGCGTGCTGGCTGGCATGGCTCTGATCTAGAGATCTCGAGCTCAAGCTT
CGAATTCTGCAGTCGACGGTACCGCGGGCCCGGGATCCACCGGATCTAGATAACTGATCATAATCAGCCA
TACCACATTTGTAGAGGTTTTACTTGCTTTAAAAAACCTCCCACACCTCCCCCTGAACCTGAAACATAAA
ATGAATGCAATTGTTGTTGTTAACTTGTTTATTGCAGCTTATAATGGTTACAAATAAAGCAATAGCATCA
CAAATTTCACAAATAAAGCATTTTTTTCACTGCATTCTAGTTGTGGTTTGTCCAAACTCATCAATGTATC
TTAACGCGTAAATTGTAAGCGTTAATATTTTGTTAAAATTCGCGTTAAATTTTTGTTAAATCAGCTCATT
TTTTAACCAATAGGCCGAAATCGGCAAAATCCCTTATAAATCAAAAGAATAGACCGAGATAGGGT
[37 nt withheld, positions 2726-2762]
AAAGAACGTGGACTCCAACGTCAAAGG
[49 nt withheld, positions 2790-2838]
T
[91 nt withheld, positions 2840-2930]
G
[124 nt withheld, positions 2932-3055]
CAGGTGGCACTTTTCGGGGAAATGTGCGCGGAACCCCTATTTGTTTATTTTTCTAAATACATTCAAATAT
GTATCCGCTCATGAGACAATAACCCTGATAAATGCTTCAATAATATTGAAAAAGGAAGAGTCCTGAGGCG
GAAAGAACCAGCTGTGGAATGTGTGTCAGTTAGGGTGTGGAAAGTCCCCAGGCTCCCCAGCAGGCAGAAG
TATGCAAAGCATGCATCTCAATTAGTCAGCAACCAGGTGTGGAAAGTCCCCAGGCTCCCCAGCAGGCAGA
AGTATGCAAAGCATGCATCTCAATTAGTCAGCAACCATAGTCCCGCCCCTAACTCCGCCCATCCCGCCCC
TAACTCCGCCCAGTTCCGCCCATTCTCCGCCCCATGGCTGACTAATTTTTTTTATTTATGCAGAGGCCGA
GGCCGCCTCGGCCTCTGAGCTATTCCAGAAGTAGTGAGGAGGCTTTTTTGGAGGCCTAGGCTTTTGCAAA
GATCGATCAAGAGACAGGATGAGGATCGTTTCGCATGATTGAACAAGATGGATTGCACGCAGGTTCTCCG
GCCGCTTGGGTGGAGAGGCTATTCGGCTATGACTGGGCACAACAGACAATCGGCTGCTCTGATGCCGCCG
TGTTCCGGCTGTCAGCGCAGGGGCGCCCGGTTCTTTTTGTCAAGACCGACCTGTCCGGTGCCCTGAATGA
ACTGCAAGACGAGGCAGCGCGGCTATCGTGGCTGGCCACGACGGGCGTTCCTTGCGCAGCTGTGCTCGAC
GTTGTCACTGAAGCGGGAAGGGACTGGCTGCTATTGGGCGAAGTGCCGGGGCAGGATCTCCTGTCATCTC
ACCTTGCTCCTGCCGAGAAAGTATCCATCATGGCTGATGCAATGCGGCGGCTGCATACGCTTGATCCGGC
TACCTGCCCATTCGACCACCAAGCGAAACATCGCATCGAGCGAGCACGTACTCGGATGGAAGCCGGTCTT
GTCGATCAGGATGATCTGGACGAAGAGCATCAGGGGCTCGCGCCAGCCGAACTGTTCGCCAGGCTCAAGG
CGAGCATGCCCGACGGCGAGGATCTCGTCGTGACCCATGGCGATGCCTGCTTGCCGAATATCATGGTGGA
AAATGGCCGCTTTTCTGGATTCATCGACTGTGGCCGGCTGGGTGTGGCGGACCGCTATCAGGACATAGCG
TTGGCTACCCGTGATATTGCTGAAGAGCTTGGCGGCGAATGGGCTGACCGCTTCCTCGTGCTTTACGGTA
TCGCCGCTCCCGATTCGCAGCGCATCGCCTTCTATCGCCTTCTTGACGAGTTCTTCTGAGCGGGACTCTG
GGGTTCGAAATGACCGACCAAGCGACGCCCAACCTGCCATCACGAGATTTCGATTCCACCGCCGCCTTCT
ATGAAAGGTTGGGCTTCGGAATCGTTTTCCGGGACGCCGGCTGGATGATCCTCCAGCGCGGGGATCTCAT
GCTGGAGTTCTTCGCCCACCCTAGGGGGAGGCTAACTGAAACACGGAAGGAGACAATACCGGAAGGAACC
CGCGCTATGACGGCAATAAAAAGACAGAATAAAACGCACGGTGTTGGGTCGTTTGTTCATAAACGCGGGG
TTCGGTCCCAGGGCTGGCACTCTGTCGATACCCCACCGAGACCCCATTGGGGCCAATACGCCCGCGTTTC
TTCCTTTTCCCCACCCCACCCCCCAAGTTCGGGTGAAGGCCCAGGGCTCGCAGCCAACGTCGGGGCGGCA
GGCCCTGCCATAGCCTCAGGTTACTCATATATACTTTAGATTGATTTAAAACTTCATTTTTAATTTAAAA
GGATCTAGGTGAAGATCCTTTTTGATAATCTCATGACCAAAATCCCTTAACGTGAGTTTTCGTTCCACTG
AGCGTCAGACCCCGTAGAAAAGATCAAAGGATCTTCTTGAGATCCTTTTTTTCTGCGCGTAATCTGCTGC
TTGCAAACAAAAAAACCACCGCTACCAGCGGTGGTTTGTTTGCCGGATCAAGAGCTACCAACTCTTTTTC
CGAAGGTAACTGGCTTCAGCAGAGCGCAGATACCAAATACTGTTCTTCTAGTGTAGCCGTAGTTAGGCCA
CCACTTCAAGAACTCTGTAGCACCGCCTACATACCTCGCTCTGCTAATCCTGTTACCAGTGGCTGCTGCC
AGTGGCGATAAGTCGTGTCTTACCGGGTTGGACTCAAGACGATAGTTACCGGATAAGGCGCAGCGGTCGG
GCTGAACGGGGGGTTCGTGCACACAGCCCAGCTTGGAGCGAACGACCTACACCGAACTGAGATACCTACA
GCGTGAGCTATGAGAAAGCGCCACGCTTCCCGAAGGGAGAAAGGCGGACAGGTATCCGGTAAGCGGCAGG
GTCGGAACAGGAGAGCGCACGAGGGAGCTTCCAGGGGGAAACGCCTGGTATCTTTATAGTCCTGTCGGGT
TTCGCCACCTCTGACTTGAGCGTCGATTTTTGTGATGCTCGTCAGGGGGGCGGAGCCTATGGAAAAACGC
CAGCAACGCGGCCTTTTTACGGTTCCTGGCCTTTTGCTGGCCTTTTGCTCACATGTTCTTTCCTGCGTTA
TCCCCTGATTCTGTGGATAACCGTATTACCGCCATGCAT
Features (pLannotate 1.2.2; 17 found; start..end, strand, type, name):
     61..364     +  enhancer       CMV enhancer: human cytomegalovirus immediate early enhancer
    365..568     +  promoter       CMV promoter: human cytomegalovirus (CMV) immediate early promoter
    609..716     +  CDS            CEACAM7 (fragment): CEAM7_HUMAN - Also known as CGM2. Experimental evidence at protein level: Swiss-Prot protein existence level 1. From Homo sapiens (Human).
    744..1395    +  CDS            GST (fragment): glutathione S-transferase from Schistosoma japonicum
   1431..2147    +  CDS            EGFP: EGFP is a basic (constitutively fluorescent) green fluorescent protein published in 1996, derived from Aequorea victoria. It is reported to be a rapidly-maturing weak dimer with moderate acid sensitivity.
   2166..2288    +  CDS            CEACAM7 (fragment): CEAM7_HUMAN - Also known as CGM2. Experimental evidence at protein level: Swiss-Prot protein existence level 1. From Homo sapiens (Human).
   2292..2348    +  misc_feature   MCS: multiple cloning site
   2365..2449    +  CDS            large T antigen (fragment): large T antigen from SV40 (simian virus 40)
   2472..2593    +  polyA_signal   SV40 poly(A) signal: SV40 polyadenylation signal
   2627..3055    -  rep_origin     f1 ori (sequence partly withheld): f1 bacteriophage origin of replication; arrow indicates direction of (+) strand synthesis
   3082..3186    +  promoter       AmpR promoter: bla
   3188..3545    +  promoter       SV40 promoter: SV40 enhancer and early promoter
   3580..4374    +  CDS            NeoR/KanR: aminoglycoside phosphotransferase from Tn5; aph(3')-II (or nptII); confers resistance to neomycin, kanamycin, and G418 (Geneticin®)
   4395..4547    +  CDS            ble (fragment): BLE_KLEPN - Experimental evidence at protein level: Swiss-Prot protein existence level 1. Binding protein with a strong affinity to the bleomycin family of antibiotics. Binds to CL990; an antimitotic-antibiotic compound. From Klebsiella pneumoniae.
   4606..4653    +  polyA_signal   HSV TK poly(A) signal: herpes simplex virus thymidine kinase polyadenylation signal (Cole and Stacy, 1985)
   4744..4760    -  polyA_signal   bGH poly(A) signal (fragment): bovine growth hormone polyadenylation signal
   4982..5570    +  rep_origin     ori: high-copy-number ColE1/pMB1/pBR322/pUC origin of replication
