[The description below was written by a language model from this plasmid's Addgene catalogue record and pLannotate feature annotations shown in this document.]
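Description:
pGST-EGFP-GPICEAM7 is a mammalian expression plasmid built on the pEGFP-C2 backbone that produces a cell-surface affinity sorting tag. Transcription is driven by the human CMV immediate early enhancer and promoter and terminated by the SV40 polyadenylation signal. The annotated open reading frame begins with a short N-terminal fragment of human CEACAM7, followed by Schistosoma japonicum glutathione S-transferase, full-length EGFP, and a second, C-terminal CEACAM7 fragment. The record does not spell out the roles of the two CEACAM7 pieces. However, their positions, the construct name and the associated description of a GPI-anchored GST marker suggest that the first acts as a secretion signal and the second as a GPI attachment signal. Together these would direct the GST-EGFP fusion through the secretory pathway and tether it to the outer face of the plasma membrane. A remnant multiple cloning site lies just downstream of the coding region.

For propagation in bacteria, the plasmid carries a high-copy ColE1/pUC-type origin and a Tn5 NeoR/KanR gene. This gene is expressed from a bacterial bla promoter to give kanamycin resistance in E. coli, and from the SV40 early promoter, with an HSV TK poly(A) signal, to allow G418 selection in mammalian cells. An f1 origin is also present. The short large T antigen, ble and bGH poly(A) fragments in the table appear to be backbone remnants or partial annotation matches rather than functional parts.

The construct is intended as a marker of transfected cells. Displayed GST should allow transfection-positive cells to be captured by affinity for glutathione, while EGFP fluorescence provides an independent readout of expression and enrichment.
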