Addgene plasmid #213715: pGST-EGFP-GPICEAM7
Purpose: Express the affinity sorting tag GST-EGFP- GPICEAM7.
Depositing lab: Qilai Huang. Depositing organization: Shandong University. Publication: GPI-anchored glutathione S-transferase as marker allows affinity sorting of transfection-positive cells. Ma S, Yang L, Zuo Q, Huang Q. Front Mol Biosci. 2022 Sep 29;9:1016090. doi: 10.3389/fmolb.2022.1016090. eCollection 2022. PubMed 36250010.
Backbone
  Vector backbone: pEGFP-C2
  Vector type: Mammalian Expression
  Selectable markers: Neomycin (select with G418)
Growth in bacteria
  Bacterial resistance: Kanamycin, 50 μg/mL
  Growth temperature: 37°C
  Growth strain: DH5alpha
  Copy number: High Copy
Gene/Insert
  Gene/Insert name: EGFP
  Species: Synthetic
  Promoter: CMV
  Tag / fusion protein: GST (N terminal on insert)
  Cloning method: Restriction Enzyme; 5′ cloning site AgeI (not destroyed); 3′ cloning site BgllI (not destroyed)
Terms and licenses: Academic/Nonprofit Terms; Industry Terms: Not Available to Industry
How to cite: pGST-EGFP-GPICEAM7 was a gift from Qilai Huang (Addgene plasmid # 213715 ; http://n2t.net/addgene:213715 ; RRID:Addgene_213715)
