>Addgene plasmid #213715 | pGST-EGFP-GPICEAM7 | depositor partial sequence | sequence record 416735 | CEAM7 Nsig-GST-EGFP-GPICEAM7-
ATGGGCAGCCCTAGCGCCTGCCCTTACAGAGTGTGCATCCCCTGGCAGGGCCTGCTGCTGACCGCCAGCC
TGCTGACCTTCTGGAACCTGCCCAACAGCGCCCAGACCAGCGCCTGGAGCCACCCTCAGATGGGCTCCCC
TATACTAGGTTATTGGAAAATTAAGGGCCTTGTGCAACCCACTCGACTTCTTTTGGAATATCTTGAAGAA
AAATATGAAGAGCATTTGTATGAGCGCGATGAAGGTGATAAATGGCGAAACAAAAAGTTTGAATTGGGTT
TGGAGTTTCCCAATCTTCCTTATTATATTGATGGTGATGTTAAATTAACACAGTCTATGGCCATCATACG
TTATATAGCTGACAAGCACAACATGTTGGGTGGTTGTCCAAAAGAGCGTGCAGAGATTTCAATGCTTGAA
GGAGCGGTTTTGGATATTAGATACGGTGTTTCGAGAATTGCATATAGTAAAGACTTTGAAACTCTCAAAG
TTGATTTTCTTAGCAAGCTACCTGAAATGCTGAAAATGTTCGAAGATCGTTTATGTCATAAAACATATTT
AAATGGTGATCATGTAACCCATCCTGACTTCATGTTGTATGACGCTCTTGATGTTGTTTTATACATGGAC
CCAATGTGCCTGGATGCGTTCCCAAAATTAGTTTGTTTTAAAAAACGTATTGAAGCTATCCCACAAATTG
ATAAGTACTTGAAATCCAGCAAGTATATAGCATGGCCTTTGCAGGGCTGGCAAGCCACGTTTGGTGGTGG
CGACCATCCTCCAAAATCGGATCTGGTTCCGCGTGGATCCCCGGTCGCCACCATGGTGAGCAAGGGCGAG
GAGCTGTTCACCGGGGTGGTGCCCATCCTGGTCGAGCTGGACGGCGACGTAAACGGCCACAAGTTCAGCG
TGTCCGGCGAGGGCGAGGGCGATGCCACCTACGGCAAGCTGACCCTGAAGTTCATCTGCACCACCGGCAA
GCTGCCCGTGCCCTGGCCCACCCTCGTGACCACCCTGACCTACGGCGTGCAGTGCTTCAGCCGCTACCCC
GACCACATGAAGCAGCACGACTTCTTCAAGTCCGCCATGCCCGAAGGCTACGTCCAGGAGCGCACCATCT
TCTTCAAGGACGACGGCAACTACAAGACCCGCGCCGAGGTGAAGTTCGAGGGCGACACCCTGGTGAACCG
CATCGAGCTGAAGGGCATCGACTTCAAGGAGGACGGCAACATCCTGGGGCACAAGCTGGAGTACAACTAC
AACAGCCACAACGTCTATATCATGGCCGACAAGCAGAAGAACGGCATCAAGGTGAACTTCAAGATCCGCC
ACAACATCGAGGACGGCAGCGTGCAGCTCGCCGACCACTACCAGCAGAACACCCCCATCGGCGACGGCCC
CGTGCTGCTGCCCGACAACCACTACCTGAGCACCCAGTCCGCCCTGAGCAAAGACCCCAACGAGAAGCGC
GATCACATGGTCCTGCTGGAGTTCGTGACCGCCGCCGGGATCACTCTCGGCATGGACGAGCTGTACAAGT
CCGGCCGGACTCAGATCAGCCGGAGCGACCCTGTGACCCTGAACGTGAGATACGAGAGCGTGCAGGCCAG
CAGCCCTGACCTGAGCGCCGGCACCGCCGTGAGCATCATGATCGGCGTGCTGGCTGGCATGGCTCTGATC
TAG
